Addgene plasmid #77673: PRKAR2A gRNA (BRDN0001145599)
Purpose: 3rd generation lentiviral gRNA plasmid targeting human PRKAR2A
Depositing lab: John Doench & David Root. Depositing organization: Broad Institute. Publication: Optimized sgRNA design to maximize activity and minimize off-target effects of CRISPR-Cas9. Doench JG, Fusi N, Sullender M, Hegde M, Vaimberg EW, Donovan KF, Smith I, Tothova Z, Wilen C, Orchard R, Virgin HW, Listgarten J, Root DE. Nat Biotechnol. 2016 Jan 18. doi: 10.1038/nbt.3437. PubMed 26780180.
Backbone
  Vector backbone: lentiGuide-Puro
  Backbone manufacturer: Zhang Lab (Addgene plasmid # 52963)
  Vector type: Mammalian Expression, Lentiviral, CRISPR
  Selectable markers: Puromycin
Growth in bacteria
  Bacterial resistance: Ampicillin, 100 μg/mL
  Growth temperature: 37°C
  Growth strain: DH5alpha
  Copy number: High Copy
Gene/Insert
  Gene/Insert name: PRKAR2A (alt names: PRKAR2A; NM_004157.2)
  gRNA/shRNA sequence: TTTGACTATCCTTTCAAACA
  Species: H. sapiens (human)
  Entrez Gene: PRKAR2A (a.k.a. PKR2, PRKAR2)
  Promoter: hU6
  Cloning method: Unknown
  Sequencing primers: 5′ U6-F; 3′ pS2-R
Terms and licenses: Academic/Nonprofit Terms; Industry Terms: Not Available to Industry
Depositor comments: The gRNA was designed to target the following Genbank reference sequence(s): NM_004157.2. Note that this plasmid does NOT contain Cas9. It should be used in conjunction with lentiCas9-Blast (Addgene #52962) or otherwise with cell lines already expressing Cas9. Browse the full kinome gRNA library at http://www.addgene.org/pooled-library/broadgpp-human-kinome/ or visit http://www.broadinstitute.org/rnai/public/ for detailed protocols and information.
How to cite: PRKAR2A gRNA (BRDN0001145599) was a gift from John Doench & David Root (Addgene plasmid # 77673 ; http://n2t.net/addgene:77673 ; RRID:Addgene_77673)
