[The description below was written by a language model from this plasmid's Addgene catalogue record and pLannotate feature annotations shown in this document.]
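Description:
PRKAR2A gRNA (BRDN0001145599) is a third-generation lentiviral CRISPR guide plasmid built on the lentiGuide-Puro backbone. It expresses a single guide RNA against human PRKAR2A, designed against the reference transcript for that gene. It is maintained in E. coli as a high-copy plasmid through a ColE1/pUC-type origin with ampicillin resistance (AmpR). The bacterial backbone also carries an f1 origin, an SV40 origin, and remnants of lac and T7/T3 promoter elements.

The lentiviral transfer cassette begins with an RSV promoter fused to a truncated HIV-1 5' LTR, which makes genomic RNA production Tat-independent. This is followed by the Ψ packaging signal with a partial gag region and the Rev response element, which allows Rev-dependent nuclear export. Downstream, a human U6 RNA polymerase III promoter drives the PRKAR2A-targeting spacer, which is joined to the Streptococcus pyogenes Cas9 guide RNA scaffold. A central polypurine tract (cPPT/CTS) comes next and aids nuclear import of the viral DNA. After it, an EF-1α core promoter with its intron A expresses puromycin N-acetyltransferase for selection of transduced mammalian cells. A WPRE enhances transcript expression, and the cassette ends in a self-inactivating ΔU3 3' LTR with an SV40 polyadenylation signal beyond it.

The plasmid does not encode Cas9. It is intended for use with a separate Cas9 lentivector or in cells that already express Cas9, where it directs cleavage and knockout of PRKAR2A. It belongs to a human kinome gRNA collection whose guides were designed to maximise on-target activity and minimise off-target effects.
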