Features (pLannotate 1.2.2; 29 found; start..end, strand, type, name):
     14..80      +  CDS            small t antigen (fragment): SV40 (simian virus 40) small t antigen
    106..317     +  promoter       EF-1α core promoter: core promoter for human elongation factor EF-1α
    318..1256    +  intron         EF-1α intron A: intron upstream of the start codon of human EF-1α
   1278..1877    +  CDS            PuroR (fragment): puromycin N-acetyltransferase; pac from Streptomyces; confers resistance to puromycin
   1893..2481    +  misc_feature   WPRE: woodchuck hepatitis virus posttranscriptional regulatory element
   2532..2551    +  misc_feature   cPPT/CTS (fragment): central polypurine tract and central termination sequence of HIV-1
   2553..2786    +  LTR            3' LTR (ΔU3): self-inactivating 3' long terminal repeat (LTR) from HIV-1
   2864..2985    +  polyA_signal   SV40 poly(A) signal: SV40 polyadenylation signal
   3025..3160    +  rep_origin     SV40 ori: SV40 origin of replication
   3181..3199    -  promoter       T7 promoter: promoter for bacteriophage T7 RNA polymerase
   3207..3362    +  CDS            lacZα (fragment): LacZα fragment of β-galactosidase; lacZ fragment
   3367..3795    +  rep_origin     f1 ori (sequence partly withheld): f1 bacteriophage origin of replication; arrow indicates direction of (+) strand synthesis
   3848..3952    +  promoter       AmpR promoter: bla
   3953..4813    +  CDS            AmpR: β-lactamase; bla; confers resistance to ampicillin, carbenicillin, and related antibiotics
   4984..5572    +  rep_origin     ori: high-copy-number ColE1/pMB1/pBR322/pUC origin of replication
   5755..5847    +  CDS            lacI (fragment): lac repressor; lacI; The lac repressor binds to the lac operator to inhibit transcription in E. coli. This inhibition can be relieved by adding lactose or isopropyl-β-D-thiogalactopyranoside (IPTG).
   5860..5881    +  protein_bind   CAP binding site: CAP binding activates transcription in the presence of cAMP. E. coli catabolite activator protein
   5896..5926    +  promoter       lac promoter: promoter for the E. coli lac operon
   5934..5950    +  protein_bind   lac operator: The lac repressor binds to the lac operator to inhibit transcription in E. coli. This inhibition can be relieved by adding lactose or isopropyl-β-D-thiogalactopyranoside (IPTG). lac repressor encoded by lacI
   5995..6013    +  promoter       T3 promoter: promoter for bacteriophage T3 RNA polymerase
   6041..6267    +  promoter       RSV promoter: Rous sarcoma virus enhancer/promoter
   6268..6448    +  LTR            5' LTR (truncated): truncated 5' long terminal repeat (LTR) from HIV-1
   6495..6620    +  misc_feature   HIV-1 Ψ: packaging signal of human immunodeficiency virus type 1
   6604..6967    +  CDS            HIV-1 gag (fragment): gag protein from human immunodeficiency virus 1; gag
   7113..7346    +  misc_feature   RRE: The Rev response element (RRE) of HIV-1 allows for Rev-dependent mRNA export from the nucleus to the cytoplasm.
   7723..7749    +  CDS            Rev (fragment): human immunodeficiency virus 1 (HIV-1) Rev protein; rev; enhances nuclear export of unspliced and incompletely spliced viral mRNAs
   7753..7993    +  promoter       U6 promoter: RNA polymerase III promoter for human U6 snRNA
   8023..8098    +  misc_RNA       gRNA scaffold: guide RNA scaffold for the Streptococcus pyogenes CRISPR/Cas9 system
   8154..8271    +  misc_feature   cPPT/CTS: central polypurine tract and central termination sequence of HIV-1
>Addgene plasmid #77673 | PRKAR2A gRNA (BRDN0001145599) | addgene full sequence | sequence record 188212 | Addgene Assembled Sequence
CCCGGGTGCAAAGATGGATAAAGTTTTAAACAGAGAGGAATCTTTGCAGCTAATGGACCTTCTAGGTCTT
GAAAGGAGTGGGAATTGGCTCCGGTGCCCGTCAGTGGGCAGAGCGCACATCGCCCACAGTCCCCGAGAAG
TTGGGGGGAGGGGTCGGCAATTGATCCGGTGCCTAGAGAAGGTGGCGCGGGGTAAACTGGGAAAGTGATG
TCGTGTACTGGCTCCGCCTTTTTCCCGAGGGTGGGGGAGAACCGTATATAAGTGCAGTAGTCGCCGTGAA
CGTTCTTTTTCGCAACGGGTTTGCCGCCAGAACACAGGTAAGTGCCGTGTGTGGTTCCCGCGGGCCTGGC
CTCTTTACGGGTTATGGCCCTTGCGTGCCTTGAATTACTTCCACCTGGCTGCAGTACGTGATTCTTGATC
CCGAGCTTCGGGTTGGAAGTGGGTGGGAGAGTTCGAGGCCTTGCGCTTAAGGAGCCCCTTCGCCTCGTGC
TTGAGTTGAGGCCTGGCCTGGGCGCTGGGGCCGCCGCGTGCGAATCTGGTGGCACCTTCGCGCCTGTCTC
GCTGCTTTCGATAAGTCTCTAGCCATTTAAAATTTTTGATGACCTGCTGCGACGCTTTTTTTCTGGCAAG
ATAGTCTTGTAAATGCGGGCCAAGATCTGCACACTGGTATTTCGGTTTTTGGGGCCGCGGGCGGCGACGG
GGCCCGTGCGTCCCAGCGCACATGTTCGGCGAGGCGGGGCCTGCGAGCGCGGCCACCGAGAATCGGACGG
GGGTAGTCTCAAGCTGGCCGGCCTGCTCTGGTGCCTGGCCTCGCGCCGCCGTGTATCGCCCCGCCCTGGG
CGGCAAGGCTGGCCCGGTCGGCACCAGTTGCGTGAGCGGAAAGATGGCCGCTTCCCGGCCCTGCTGCAGG
GAGCTCAAAATGGAGGACGCGGCGCTCGGGAGAGCGGGCGGGTGAGTCACCCACACAAAGGAAAAGGGCC
TTTCCGTCCTCAGCCGTCGCTTCATGTGACTCCACGGAGTACCGGGCGCCGTCCAGGCACCTCGATTAGT
TCTCGAGCTTTTGGAGTACGTCGTCTTTAGGTTGGGGGGAGGGGTTTTATGCGATGGAGTTTCCCCACAC
TGAGTGGGTGGAGACTGAAGTTAGGCCAGCTTGGCACTTGATGTAATTCTCCTTGGAATTTGCCCTTTTT
GAGTTTGGATCTTGGTTCATTCTCAAGCCTCAGACAGTGGTTCAAAGTTTTTTTCTTCCATTTCAGGTGT
CGTGACGTACGGCCACCATGACCGAGTACAAGCCCACGGTGCGCCTCGCCACCCGCGACGACGTCCCCAG
GGCCGTACGCACCCTCGCCGCCGCGTTCGCCGACTACCCCGCCACGCGCCACACCGTCGATCCGGACCGC
CACATCGAGCGGGTCACCGAGCTGCAAGAACTCTTCCTCACGCGCGTCGGGCTCGACATCGGCAAGGTGT
GGGTCGCGGACGACGGCGCCGCCGTGGCGGTCTGGACCACGCCGGAGAGCGTCGAAGCGGGGGCGGTGTT
CGCCGAGATCGGCCCGCGCATGGCCGAGTTGAGCGGTTCCCGGCTGGCCGCGCAGCAACAGATGGAAGGC
CTCCTGGCGCCGCACCGGCCCAAGGAGCCCGCGTGGTTCCTGGCCACCGTCGGAGTCTCGCCCGACCACC
AGGGCAAGGGTCTGGGCAGCGCCGTCGTGCTCCCCGGAGTGGAGGCGGCCGAGCGCGCCGGGGTGCCCGC
CTTCCTGGAGACCTCCGCGCCCCGCAACCTCCCCTTCTACGAGCGGCTCGGCTTCACCGTCACCGCCGAC
GTCGAGGTGCCCGAAGGACCGCGCACCTGGTGCATGACCCGCAAGCCCGGTGCCTGAACGCGTTAAGTCG
ACAATCAACCTCTGGATTACAAAATTTGTGAAAGATTGACTGGTATTCTTAACTATGTTGCTCCTTTTAC
GCTATGTGGATACGCTGCTTTAATGCCTTTGTATCATGCTATTGCTTCCCGTATGGCTTTCATTTTCTCC
TCCTTGTATAAATCCTGGTTGCTGTCTCTTTATGAGGAGTTGTGGCCCGTTGTCAGGCAACGTGGCGTGG
TGTGCACTGTGTTTGCTGACGCAACCCCCACTGGTTGGGGCATTGCCACCACCTGTCAGCTCCTTTCCGG
GACTTTCGCTTTCCCCCTCCCTATTGCCACGGCGGAACTCATCGCCGCCTGCCTTGCCCGCTGCTGGACA
GGGGCTCGGCTGTTGGGCACTGACAATTCCGTGGTGTTGTCGGGGAAATCATCGTCCTTTCCTTGGCTGC
TCGCCTGTGTTGCCACCTGGATTCTGCGCGGGACGTCCTTCTGCTACGTCCCTTCGGCCCTCAATCCAGC
GGACCTTCCTTCCCGCGGCCTGCTGCCGGCTCTGCGGCCTCTTCCGCGTCTTCGCCTTCGCCCTCAGACG
AGTCGGATCTCCCTTTGGGCCGCCTCCCCGCGTCGACTTTAAGACCAATGACTTACAAGGCAGCTGTAGA
TCTTAGCCACTTTTTAAAAGAAAAGGGGGGACTGGAAGGGCTAATTCACTCCCAACGAAGACAAGATCTG
CTTTTTGCTTGTACTGGGTCTCTCTGGTTAGACCAGATCTGAGCCTGGGAGCTCTCTGGCTAACTAGGGA
ACCCACTGCTTAAGCCTCAATAAAGCTTGCCTTGAGTGCTTCAAGTAGTGTGTGCCCGTCTGTTGTGTGA
CTCTGGTAACTAGAGATCCCTCAGACCCTTTTAGTCAGTGTGGAAAATCTCTAGCAGTACGTATAGTAGT
TCATGTCATCTTATTATTCAGTATTTATAACTTGCAAAGAAATGAATATCAGAGAGTGAGAGGAACTTGT
TTATTGCAGCTTATAATGGTTACAAATAAAGCAATAGCATCACAAATTTCACAAATAAAGCATTTTTTTC
ACTGCATTCTAGTTGTGGTTTGTCCAAACTCATCAATGTATCTTATCATGTCTGGCTCTAGCTATCCCGC
CCCTAACTCCGCCCATCCCGCCCCTAACTCCGCCCAGTTCCGCCCATTCTCCGCCCCATGGCTGACTAAT
TTTTTTTATTTATGCAGAGGCCGAGGCCGCCTCGGCCTCTGAGCTATTCCAGAAGTAGTGAGGAGGCTTT
TTTGGAGGCCTAGGGACGTACCCAATTCGCCCTATAGTGAGTCGTATTACGCGCGCTCACTGGCCGTCGT
TTTACAACGTCGTGACTGGGAAAACCCTGGCGTTACCCAACTTAATCGCCTTGCAGCACATCCCCCTTTC
GCCAGCTGGCGTAATAGCGAAGAGGCCCGCACCGATCGCCCTTCCCAACAGTTGCGCAGCCTGAATGGCG
AATGGG
[124 nt withheld, positions 3367-3490]
C
[91 nt withheld, positions 3492-3582]
A
[49 nt withheld, positions 3584-3632]
CCTTTGACGTTGGAGTCCACGTTCTTT
[37 nt withheld, positions 3660-3696]
ACCCTATCTCGGTCTATTCTTTTGATTTATAAGGGATTTTGCCGATTTCGGCCTATTGGTTAAAAAATGA
GCTGATTTAACAAAAATTTAACGCGAATTTTAACAAAATATTAACGCTTACAATTTAGGTGGCACTTTTC
GGGGAAATGTGCGCGGAACCCCTATTTGTTTATTTTTCTAAATACATTCAAATATGTATCCGCTCATGAG
ACAATAACCCTGATAAATGCTTCAATAATATTGAAAAAGGAAGAGTATGAGTATTCAACATTTCCGTGTC
GCCCTTATTCCCTTTTTTGCGGCATTTTGCCTTCCTGTTTTTGCTCACCCAGAAACGCTGGTGAAAGTAA
AAGATGCTGAAGATCAGTTGGGTGCACGAGTGGGTTACATCGAACTGGATCTCAACAGCGGTAAGATCCT
TGAGAGTTTTCGCCCCGAAGAACGTTTTCCAATGATGAGCACTTTTAAAGTTCTGCTATGTGGCGCGGTA
TTATCCCGTATTGACGCCGGGCAAGAGCAACTCGGTCGCCGCATACACTATTCTCAGAATGACTTGGTTG
AGTACTCACCAGTCACAGAAAAGCATCTTACGGATGGCATGACAGTAAGAGAATTATGCAGTGCTGCCAT
AACCATGAGTGATAACACTGCGGCCAACTTACTTCTGACAACGATCGGAGGACCGAAGGAGCTAACCGCT
TTTTTGCACAACATGGGGGATCATGTAACTCGCCTTGATCGTTGGGAACCGGAGCTGAATGAAGCCATAC
CAAACGACGAGCGTGACACCACGATGCCTGTAGCAATGGCAACAACGTTGCGCAAACTATTAACTGGCGA
ACTACTTACTCTAGCTTCCCGGCAACAATTAATAGACTGGATGGAGGCGGATAAAGTTGCAGGACCACTT
CTGCGCTCGGCCCTTCCGGCTGGCTGGTTTATTGCTGATAAATCTGGAGCCGGTGAGCGTGGGTCTCGCG
GTATCATTGCAGCACTGGGGCCAGATGGTAAGCCCTCCCGTATCGTAGTTATCTACACGACGGGGAGTCA
GGCAACTATGGATGAACGAAATAGACAGATCGCTGAGATAGGTGCCTCACTGATTAAGCATTGGTAACTG
TCAGACCAAGTTTACTCATATATACTTTAGATTGATTTAAAACTTCATTTTTAATTTAAAAGGATCTAGG
TGAAGATCCTTTTTGATAATCTCATGACCAAAATCCCTTAACGTGAGTTTTCGTTCCACTGAGCGTCAGA
CCCCGTAGAAAAGATCAAAGGATCTTCTTGAGATCCTTTTTTTCTGCGCGTAATCTGCTGCTTGCAAACA
AAAAAACCACCGCTACCAGCGGTGGTTTGTTTGCCGGATCAAGAGCTACCAACTCTTTTTCCGAAGGTAA
CTGGCTTCAGCAGAGCGCAGATACCAAATACTGTTCTTCTAGTGTAGCCGTAGTTAGGCCACCACTTCAA
GAACTCTGTAGCACCGCCTACATACCTCGCTCTGCTAATCCTGTTACCAGTGGCTGCTGCCAGTGGCGAT
AAGTCGTGTCTTACCGGGTTGGACTCAAGACGATAGTTACCGGATAAGGCGCAGCGGTCGGGCTGAACGG
GGGGTTCGTGCACACAGCCCAGCTTGGAGCGAACGACCTACACCGAACTGAGATACCTACAGCGTGAGCT
ATGAGAAAGCGCCACGCTTCCCGAAGGGAGAAAGGCGGACAGGTATCCGGTAAGCGGCAGGGTCGGAACA
GGAGAGCGCACGAGGGAGCTTCCAGGGGGAAACGCCTGGTATCTTTATAGTCCTGTCGGGTTTCGCCACC
TCTGACTTGAGCGTCGATTTTTGTGATGCTCGTCAGGGGGGCGGAGCCTATGGAAAAACGCCAGCAACGC
GGCCTTTTTACGGTTCCTGGCCTTTTGCTGGCCTTTTGCTCACATGTTCTTTCCTGCGTTATCCCCTGAT
TCTGTGGATAACCGTATTACCGCCTTTGAGTGAGCTGATACCGCTCGCCGCAGCCGAACGACCGAGCGCA
GCGAGTCAGTGAGCGAGGAAGCGGAAGAGCGCCCAATACGCAAACCGCCTCTCCCCGCGCGTTGGCCGAT
TCATTAATGCAGCTGGCACGACAGGTTTCCCGACTGGAAAGCGGGCAGTGAGCGCAACGCAATTAATGTG
AGTTAGCTCACTCATTAGGCACCCCAGGCTTTACACTTTATGCTTCCGGCTCGTATGTTGTGTGGAATTG
TGAGCGGATAACAATTTCACACAGGAAACAGCTATGACCATGATTACGCCAAGCGCGCAATTAACCCTCA
CTAAAGGGAACAAAAGCTGGAGCTGCAAGCTTAATGTAGTCTTATGCAATACTCTTGTAGTCTTGCAACA
TGGTAACGATGAGTTAGCAACATGCCTTACAAGGAGAGAAAAAGCACCGTGCATGCCGATTGGTGGAAGT
AAGGTGGTACGATCGTGCCTTATTAGGAAGGCAACAGACGGGTCTGACATGGATTGGACGAACCACTGAA
TTGCCGCATTGCAGAGATATTGTATTTAAGTGCCTAGCTCGATACATAAACGGGTCTCTCTGGTTAGACC
AGATCTGAGCCTGGGAGCTCTCTGGCTAACTAGGGAACCCACTGCTTAAGCCTCAATAAAGCTTGCCTTG
AGTGCTTCAAGTAGTGTGTGCCCGTCTGTTGTGTGACTCTGGTAACTAGAGATCCCTCAGACCCTTTTAG
TCAGTGTGGAAAATCTCTAGCAGTGGCGCCCGAACAGGGACTTGAAAGCGAAAGGGAAACCAGAGGAGCT
CTCTCGACGCAGGACTCGGCTTGCTGAAGCGCGCACGGCAAGAGGCGAGGGGCGGCGACTGGTGAGTACG
CCAAAAATTTTGACTAGCGGAGGCTAGAAGGAGAGAGATGGGTGCGAGAGCGTCAGTATTAAGCGGGGGA
GAATTAGATCGCGATGGGAAAAAATTCGGTTAAGGCCAGGGGGAAAGAAAAAATATAAATTAAAACATAT
AGTATGGGCAAGCAGGGAGCTAGAACGATTCGCAGTTAATCCTGGCCTGTTAGAAACATCAGAAGGCTGT
AGACAAATACTGGGACAGCTACAACCATCCCTTCAGACAGGATCAGAAGAACTTAGATCATTATATAATA
CAGTAGCAACCCTCTATTGTGTGCATCAAAGGATAGAGATAAAAGACACCAAGGAAGCTTTAGACAAGAT
AGAGGAAGAGCAAAACAAAAGTAAGACCACCGCACAGCAAGCGGCCGCTGATCTTCAGACCTGGAGGAGG
AGATATGAGGGACAATTGGAGAAGTGAATTATATAAATATAAAGTAGTAAAAATTGAACCATTAGGAGTA
GCACCCACCAAGGCAAAGAGAAGAGTGGTGCAGAGAGAAAAAAGAGCAGTGGGAATAGGAGCTTTGTTCC
TTGGGTTCTTGGGAGCAGCAGGAAGCACTATGGGCGCAGCGTCAATGACGCTGACGGTACAGGCCAGACA
ATTATTGTCTGGTATAGTGCAGCAGCAGAACAATTTGCTGAGGGCTATTGAGGCGCAACAGCATCTGTTG
CAACTCACAGTCTGGGGCATCAAGCAGCTCCAGGCAAGAATCCTGGCTGTGGAAAGATACCTAAAGGATC
AACAGCTCCTGGGGATTTGGGGTTGCTCTGGAAAACTCATTTGCACCACTGCTGTGCCTTGGAATGCTAG
TTGGAGTAATAAATCTCTGGAACAGATTTGGAATCACACGACCTGGATGGAGTGGGACAGAGAAATTAAC
AATTACACAAGCTTAATACACTCCTTAATTGAAGAATCGCAAAACCAGCAAGAAAAGAATGAACAAGAAT
TATTGGAATTAGATAAATGGGCAAGTTTGTGGAATTGGTTTAACATAACAAATTGGCTGTGGTATATAAA
ATTATTCATAATGATAGTAGGAGGCTTGGTAGGTTTAAGAATAGTTTTTGCTGTACTTTCTATAGTGAAT
AGAGTTAGGCAGGGATATTCACCATTATCGTTTCAGACCCACCTCCCAACCCCGAGGGGACCCAGAGAGG
GCCTATTTCCCATGATTCCTTCATATTTGCATATACGATACAAGGCTGTTAGAGAGATAATTAGAATTAA
TTTGACTGTAAACACAAAGATATTAGTACAAAATACGTGACGTAGAAAGTAATAATTTCTTGGGTAGTTT
GCAGTTTTAAAATTATGTTTTAAAATGGACTATCATATGCTTACCGTAACTTGAAAGTATTTCGATTTCT
TGGCTTTATATATCTTGTGGAAAGGACGAAACACCGTTTGACTATCCTTTCAAACAGTTTTAGAGCTAGA
AATAGCAAGTTAAAATAAGGCTAGTCCGTTATCAACTTGAAAAAGTGGCACCGAGTCGGTGCTTTTTTAA
GCTTGGCGTAACTAGATCTTGAGACAAATGGCAGTATTCATCCACAATTTTAAAAGAAAAGGGGGGATTG
GGGGGTACAGTGCAGGGGAAAGAATAGTAGACATAATAGCAACAGACATACAAACTAAAGAATTACAAAA
ACAAATTACAAAAATTCAAAATTTTCGGGTTTATTACAGGGACAGCAGAGATCCACTTTGGCGCCGGCTC
GAGGGGG
