>Addgene plasmid #77673 | PRKAR2A gRNA (BRDN0001145599) | depositor partial sequence | sequence record 145133 | Target Sequence
TTTGACTATCCTTTCAAACA
