>Addgene plasmid #77673 | PRKAR2A gRNA (BRDN0001145599) | addgene partial sequence | sequence record 188211 | hU6-F
AGAAAGTAATAATTTCTTGGGTAGTTTGCAGTTTTAAAATTATGTTTTAAAATGGACTATCATATGCTTA
CCGTAACTTGAAAGTATTTCGATTTCTTGGCTTTATATATCTTGTGGAAAGGACGAAACACCGTTTGACT
ATCCTTTCAAACAGTTTTAGAGCTAGAAATAGCAAGTTAAAATAAGGCTAGTCCGTTATCAACTTGAAAA
AGTGGCACCGAGTCGGTGCTTTTTTAAGCTTGGCGTAACTAGATCTTGAGACAAATGGCAGTATTCATCC
ACAATTTTAAAAGAAAAGGGGGGATTGGGGGGTACAGTGCAGGGGAAAGAATAGTAGACATAATAGCAAC
AGACATACAAACTAAAGAATTACAAAAACAAATTACAAAAATTCAAAATTTTCGGGTTTATTACAGGGAC
AGCAGAGATCCACTTTGGCGCCGGCTCGAGGGGGCCCGGGTGCAAAGATGGATAAAGTTTTAAACAGAGA
GGAATCTTTGCAGCTAATGGACCTTCTAGGTCTTGAAAGGAGTGGGAATTGGCTCCGGTGCCCGTCAGTG
GGCAGAGCGC
